Addgene plasmid #107265: 6x Halo-EGFP- 2x PACT
Purpose: 6x Halo-EGFP- 2x PACT construct downstream of T7 promotor for in vitro transcription
Depositing lab: Michael Lampson. Depositing organization: University of Pennsylvania. Publication: Spindle asymmetry drives non-Mendelian chromosome segregation. Akera T, Chmatal L, Trimm E, Yang K, Aonbangkhen C, Chenoweth DM, Janke C, Schultz RM, Lampson MA. Science. 2017 Nov 3;358(6363):668-672. doi: 10.1126/science.aan0092. PubMed 29097549.
Backbone
  Vector backbone: pERB219
  Total vector size (bp): 15189
  Vector type: Mammalian Expression
Growth in bacteria
  Bacterial resistance: Ampicillin, 100 μg/mL
  Growth temperature: 37°C
  Growth strain: DH5alpha
  Copy number: High Copy
Gene/Insert
  Gene/Insert name: 6x Halo-EGFP- 2x PACT
  Species: H. sapiens (human)
  Insert size (bp): 7334
  Promoter: T7
  Tag / fusion protein: GFP
  Cloning method: Ligation Independent Cloning
  Sequencing primers: 5′ T7 promotor
Terms and licenses: Academic/Nonprofit Terms; Industry Terms: Not Available to Industry
How to cite: 6x Halo-EGFP- 2x PACT was a gift from Michael Lampson (Addgene plasmid # 107265 ; http://n2t.net/addgene:107265 ; RRID:Addgene_107265)
