[The description below was written by a language model from this plasmid's Addgene catalogue record and pLannotate feature annotations shown in this document.]
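Description:
6x Halo-EGFP- 2x PACT is a roughly 15.2 kb plasmid built on the pERB219 backbone and catalogued as a mammalian expression vector, although its stated purpose is to serve as a T7-driven template for in vitro transcription. It is maintained in E. coli through a high-copy ColE1/pUC-type origin with ampicillin selection (AmpR). The two sequence records, a depositor sequence and a repository NGS assembly, differ by only a few bases in length and start at different points on the circle, but they give essentially the same feature map.

The approximately 7.3 kb insert encodes a single fusion protein. It consists of six tandem HaloTag units, which the automated annotation calls variously as HaloTag or as the related bacterial dehalogenases dhaA/dhaAF, followed by EGFP and two fragments of human AKAP9. These fragments correspond to the "2x PACT" of the name; PACT is generally known as the centrosome-targeting domain of AKAP9/pericentrin. HaloTag binds chloroalkane ligands covalently, so the fusion would place a multivalent, fluorescently trackable ligand-capture module at PACT-targeted sites. The exact experimental use is not stated in the record beyond mRNA synthesis.

A T7 promoter sits immediately upstream of the fusion. A CAG-type arrangement (CMV enhancer, chicken β-actin promoter and chimeric intron) lies further upstream, so mammalian expression is also possible in principle. Downstream are an EMCV IRES, an mCherry–E. coli DHFR coding region and a rabbit β-globin poly(A) signal, which appear to be backbone elements. The backbone also carries a puromycin resistance gene with a bGH poly(A) signal, lox2272 and loxP sites flanking the cassette region (an arrangement suited to Cre-mediated cassette exchange), SV40 and HSV TK poly(A) signals, and a T3 promoter.
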