Features (pLannotate 1.2.2; 35 found; start..end, strand, type, name):
     52..100     +  polyA_signal   HSV TK poly(A) signal: herpes simplex virus thymidine kinase polyadenylation signal (Cole and Stacy, 1985)
    312..345     -  protein_bind   lox2272: Cre-mediated recombination occurs in the 8-bp core sequence (GGATACTT). lox2272 sites are compatible with each other, but incompatible with loxP or loxN sites (Lee and Saito, 1988). Cre recombinase
    350..949     +  CDS            PuroR: puromycin N-acetyltransferase; pac from Streptomyces alboniger; confers resistance to puromycin
    999..1064    +  CDS            dmpM (fragment): DMPM_STRAD - Protein inferred from homology: Swiss-Prot protein existence level 3. From Streptomyces alboniger.
   1091..1202    +  polyA_signal   bGH poly(A) signal: bovine growth hormone polyadenylation signal
   1347..1650    +  enhancer       CMV enhancer: human cytomegalovirus immediate early enhancer
   1652..1929    +  promoter       chicken β-actin promoter: No description available
   1930..2946    +  intron         chimeric intron: chimera between introns from chicken β-actin and rabbit β-globin
   3040..3058    +  promoter       T7 promoter: promoter for bacteriophage T7 RNA polymerase
   3101..3979    +  CDS            dhaA: DHAA_PSEPV - Experimental evidence at protein level: Swiss-Prot protein existence level 1. Catalyzes hydrolytic cleavage of carbon-halogen bonds in halogenated aliphatic compounds, leading to the formation of the corresponding primary alcohols, halide ions and protons. Has a broad substrate specificity, as it is able to dehalogenate mono- and di- chlorinated and brominated alkanes (up to at least C10), and the two isomers of 1,3-dichloropropene to 3-chloroallyl alcohol; the highest activity was found with 1,2-dibromoethane, while no activity was observed with the analog 1,2-dichloroethane. Fro
   3992..4020    +  misc_feature   MCS (fragment): multiple cloning site
   4019..4894    +  CDS            dhaA: DHAA_PSEPV - Experimental evidence at protein level: Swiss-Prot protein existence level 1. Catalyzes hydrolytic cleavage of carbon-halogen bonds in halogenated aliphatic compounds, leading to the formation of the corresponding primary alcohols, halide ions and protons. Has a broad substrate specificity, as it is able to dehalogenate mono- and di- chlorinated and brominated alkanes (up to at least C10), and the two isomers of 1,3-dichloropropene to 3-chloroallyl alcohol; the highest activity was found with 1,2-dibromoethane, while no activity was observed with the analog 1,2-dichloroethane. Fro
   4943..5832    +  CDS            HaloTag® (fragment): modified bacterial dehalogenase that forms covalent bonds with chloroalkane derivatives
   5864..6742    +  CDS            dhaA: DHAA_PSEPV - Experimental evidence at protein level: Swiss-Prot protein existence level 1. Catalyzes hydrolytic cleavage of carbon-halogen bonds in halogenated aliphatic compounds, leading to the formation of the corresponding primary alcohols, halide ions and protons. Has a broad substrate specificity, as it is able to dehalogenate mono- and di- chlorinated and brominated alkanes (up to at least C10), and the two isomers of 1,3-dichloropropene to 3-chloroallyl alcohol; the highest activity was found with 1,2-dibromoethane, while no activity was observed with the analog 1,2-dichloroethane. Fro
   6755..6783    +  misc_feature   MCS (fragment): multiple cloning site
   6782..7672    +  CDS            dhaAF: DHAA_MYCSX - Experimental evidence at transcript level: Swiss-Prot protein existence level 2. Catalyzes hydrolytic cleavage of carbon-halogen bonds in halogenated aliphatic compounds, leading to the formation of the corresponding primary alcohols, halide ions and protons. Has a broad substrate specificity, which includes mono- and di-chlorinated and brominated alkanes. The highest activity was found with 1,2- dibromoethane, whereas low activity was measured with the analog 1,2- dichloroethane. From Mycobacterium sp. (strain GP1).
   7706..8595    +  CDS            HaloTag® (fragment): modified bacterial dehalogenase that forms covalent bonds with chloroalkane derivatives
   8609..9325    +  CDS            EGFP: EGFP is a basic (constitutively fluorescent) green fluorescent protein published in 1996, derived from Aequorea victoria. It is reported to be a rapidly-maturing weak dimer with moderate acid sensitivity.
   9362..9859    +  CDS            AKAP9 (fragment): AKAP9_HUMAN - Also known as AKAP350, AKAP450, KIAA0803. Experimental evidence at protein level: Swiss-Prot protein existence level 1. [Isoform 4]: Associated with the N-methyl-D-aspartate receptor and is specifically found in the neuromuscular junction (NMJ) as well as in neuronal synapses, suggesting a role in the organization of postsynaptic specializations. From Homo sapiens (Human).
   9788..10402   +  CDS            AKAP9 (fragment): AKAP9_HUMAN - Also known as AKAP350, AKAP450, KIAA0803. Experimental evidence at protein level: Swiss-Prot protein existence level 1. [Isoform 4]: Associated with the N-methyl-D-aspartate receptor and is specifically found in the neuromuscular junction (NMJ) as well as in neuronal synapses, suggesting a role in the organization of postsynaptic specializations. From Homo sapiens (Human).
  10431..11009   +  misc_feature   IRES2: internal ribosome entry site (IRES) of the encephalomyocarditis virus (EMCV)
  11006..11713   +  CDS            mCherry: mCherry is a basic (constitutively fluorescent) red fluorescent protein published in 2004, derived from Discosoma sp.. It is reported to be a very rapidly-maturing monomer with low acid sensitivity.
  11732..12205   +  CDS            ecDHFR: E. coli dihydrofolate reductase; folA
  12262..12330   +  CDS            HBB (fragment): HBB_PONPY - Experimental evidence at transcript level: Swiss-Prot protein existence level 2. Involved in oxygen transport from the lung to the various peripheral tissues. From Pongo pygmaeus (Bornean orangutan).
  12401..12456   +  polyA_signal   β-globin poly(A) signal: rabbit β-globin polyadenylation signal (Gil and Proudfoot, 1987)
  12817..12850   -  protein_bind   loxP: Cre-mediated recombination occurs in the 8-bp core sequence (GCATACAT). Cre recombinase
  12863..12984   +  polyA_signal   SV40 poly(A) signal: SV40 polyadenylation signal
  13003..13021   -  promoter       T3 promoter: promoter for bacteriophage T3 RNA polymerase
  13064..13086   -  protein_bind   lac operator (fragment): The lac repressor binds to the lac operator to inhibit transcription in E. coli. This inhibition can be relieved by adding lactose or isopropyl-β-D-thiogalactopyranoside (IPTG). lac repressor encoded by lacI
  13090..13120   -  promoter       lac promoter: promoter for the E. coli lac operon
  13135..13156   -  protein_bind   CAP binding site: CAP binding activates transcription in the presence of cAMP. E. coli catabolite activator protein
  13169..13261   -  CDS            lacI (fragment): lac repressor; lacI; The lac repressor binds to the lac operator to inhibit transcription in E. coli. This inhibition can be relieved by adding lactose or isopropyl-β-D-thiogalactopyranoside (IPTG).
  13444..14032   -  rep_origin     ori: high-copy-number ColE1/pMB1/pBR322/pUC origin of replication
  14203..15063   -  CDS            AmpR: β-lactamase; bla; confers resistance to ampicillin, carbenicillin, and related antibiotics
  15064..15168   -  promoter       AmpR promoter: bla
>Addgene plasmid #107265 | 6x Halo-EGFP- 2x PACT | depositor full sequence | sequence record 202326 | 6x Halo-EGFP- 2x PACT sequence 15189 bps
AAGCTTAATAAACACGGAAGGAGACAATACCGGAAGGAACCCGCGCTATGACGGCAATAAAAAGACAGAA
TAAAACGCACGGGTGTTGGGTCGTTTGTTCATAAACGCGGGGTTCGGTCCCAGGGCTGGCACTCTGTCGA
TACCCCACCGAGACCCCATTGGGGCCAATACGCCCGCGTTTCTTCCTTTTCCCCACCCCACCCCCCAAGT
TCGGGTGAAGGCCCAGGGCTCGCAGCCAACGTCGGGGCGGCAGGCCCTGCCATAGCCACTGGCCCCGTGG
GTTAGGGACGGGGTCCCCCATTCGAGAATAAATAACTTCGTATAAAGTATCCTATACGAAGTTATCACCA
TGACCGAGTACAAGCCCACGGTGCGCCTCGCCACCCGCGACGACGTCCCCCGGGCCGTACGCACCCTCGC
CGCCGCGTTCGCCGACTACCCCGCCACGCGCCACACCGTCGACCCGGACCGCCACATCGAGCGGGTCACC
GAGCTGCAAGAACTCTTCCTCACGCGCGTCGGGCTCGACATCGGCAAGGTGTGGGTCGCGGACGACGGCG
CCGCGGTGGCGGTCTGGACCACGCCGGAGAGCGTCGAAGCGGGGGCGGTGTTCGCCGAGATCGGCCCGCG
CATGGCCGAGTTGAGCGGTTCCCGGCTGGCCGCGCAGCAACAGATGGAAGGCCTCCTGGCGCCGCACCGG
CCCAAGGAGCCCGCGTGGTTCCTGGCCACCGTCGGCGTCTCGCCCGACCACCAGGGCAAGGGTCTGGGCA
GCGCCGTCGTGCTCCCCGGAGTGGAGGCGGCCGAGCGCGCCGGGGTGCCCGCCTTCCTGGAGACCTCCGC
GCCCCGCAACCTCCCCTTCTACGAGCGGCTCGGCTTCACCGTCACCGCCGACGTCGAGGTGCCCGAAGGA
CCGCGCACCTGGTGCATGACCCGCAAGCCCGGTGCCTGACGCCCGCCCCACGACCCGCAGCGCCCGACCG
AAAGGAGCGCACGACCCCATGGCTCCGACCGAAGCCGACCCGGGCGGCCCCGCCGACCCCGCACCCGCCC
CCGAGGCCCACCGACTCTAGAGCTCGCTGATCAGCCTCGACTGTGCCTTCTAGTTGCCAGCCATCTGTTG
TTTGCCCCTCCCCCGTGCCTTCCTTGACCCTGGAAGGTGCCACTCCCACTGTCCTTTCCTAATAAAATGA
GGAAATTGCATCGCATTGTCTGAGTAGGTGTCATTCTATTCTGGGGGGTGGGGTGGGGCAGGACAGCAAG
GGGGAGGATTGGGAAGACAATAGCACTAGTTATTAATAGTAATCAATTACGGGGTCATTAGTTCATAGCC
CATATATGGAGTTCCGCGTTACATAACTTACGGTAAATGGCCCGCCTGGCTGACCGCCCAACGACCCCCG
CCCATTGACGTCAATAATGACGTATGTTCCCATAGTAACGCCAATAGGGACTTTCCATTGACGTCAATGG
GTGGAGTATTTACGGTAAACTGCCCACTTGGCAGTACATCAAGTGTATCATATGCCAAGTACGCCCCCTA
TTGACGTCAATGACGGTAAATGGCCCGCCTGGCATTATGCCCAGTACATGACCTTATGGGACTTTCCTAC
TTGGCAGTACATCTACGTATTAGTCATCGCTATTACCATGGTCGAGGTGAGCCCCACGTTCTGCTTCACT
CTCCCCATCTCCCCCCCCTCCCCACCCCCAATTTTGTATTTATTTATTTTTTAATTATTTTGTGCAGCGA
TGGGGGCGGGGGGGGGGGGGGGGCGCGCGCCAGGCGGGGCGGGGCGGGGCGAGGGGCGGGGCGGGGCGAG
GCGGAGAGGTGCGGCGGCAGCCAATCAGAGCGGCGCGCTCCGAAAGTTTCCTTTTATGGCGAGGCGGCGG
CGGCGGCGGCCCTATAAAAAGCGAAGCGCGCGGCGGGCGGGAGTCGCTGCGCGCTGCCTTCGCCCCGTGC
CCCGCTCCGCCGCCGCCTCGCGCCGCCCGCCCCGGCTCTGACTGACCGCGTTACTCCCACAGGTGAGCGG
GCGGGACGGCCCTTCTCCTCCGGGCTGTAATTAGCGCTTGGTTTAATGACGGCTTGTTTCTTTTCTGTGG
CTGCGTGAAAGCCTTGAGGGGCTCCGGGAGGGCCCTTTGTGCGGGGGGAGCGGCTCGGGGGGTGCGTGCG
TGTGTGTGTGCGTGGGGAGCGCCGCGTGCGGCTCCGCGCTGCCCGGCGGCTGTGAGCGCTGCGGGCGCGG
CGCGGGGCTTTGTGCGCTCCGCAGTGTGCGCGAGGGGAGCGCGGCCGGGGGCGGTGCCCCGCGGTGCGGG
GGGGGCTGCGAGGGGAACAAAGGCTGCGTGCGGGGTGTGTGCGTGGGGGGGTGAGCAGGGGGTGTGGGCG
CGTCGGTCGGGCTGCAACCCCCCCTGCACCCCCCTCCCCGAGTTGCTGAGCACGGCCCGGCTTCGGGTGC
GGGGCTCCGTACGGGGCGTGGCGCGGGGCTCGCCGTGCCGGGCGGGGGGTGGCGGCAGGTGGGGGTGCCG
GGCGGGGCGGGGCCGCCTCGGGCCGGGGAGGGCTCGGGGGAGGGGCGCGGCGGCCCCCGGAGCGCCGGCG
GCTGTCGAGGCGCGGCGAGCCGCAGCCATTGCCTTTTATGGTAATCGTGCGAGAGGGCGCAGGGACTTCC
TTTGTCCCAAATCTGTGCGGAGCCGAAATCTGGGAGGCGCCGCCGCACCCCCTCTAGCGGGCGCGGGGCG
AAGCGGTGCGGCGCCGGCAGGAAGGAAATGGGCGGGGAGGGCCTTCGTGCGTCGCCGCGCCGCCGTCCCC
TTCTCCCTCTCCAGCCTCGGGGCTGTCCGCGGGGGGACGGCTGCCTTCGGGGGGGACGGGGCAGGGCGGG
GTTCGGCTTCTGGCGTGTGACCGGCGGCTCTAGAGCCTCTGCTAACCATGTTCATGCCTTCTTCTTTTTC
CTACAGCTCCTGGGCAACGTGCTGGTTATTGTGCTGTCTCATCATTTTGGCAAAGAATTGCTCGACCACC
GGCGCGCTGCAGTACGGCGCGATCGAAATTAATACGACTCACTATAGGGAGACCCAAGCTCTAGCGCTAC
CGGTCGCCACCCGCGCCACAATGGCAGAGATCGGTACTGGCTTCCCATTCGATCCCCATTACGTGGAAGT
CCTGGGCGAACGCATGCACTATGTCGATGTTGGTCCGCGCGACGGCACCCCTGTGCTGTTCCTGCATGGT
AACCCGACCTCCTCCTATGTGTGGCGCAACATTATCCCGCACGTTGCACCGACCCATCGCTGTATTGCTC
CAGATCTGATCGGTATGGGCAAGTCCGACAAGCCAGACCTGGGTTACTTCTTTGACGATCACGTCCGCTT
TATGGATGCCTTTATCGAGGCCCTGGGTCTGGAAGAAGTCGTCCTGGTCATTCATGACTGGGGCTCCGCT
CTGGGTTTTCACTGGGCCAAACGCAATCCAGAACGCGTCAAAGGTATCGCATTTATGGAATTCATTCGCC
CTATCCCGACCTGGGACGAATGGCCAGAGTTTGCCCGCGAAACCTTCCAGGCCTTTCGCACCACCGACGT
CGGCCGCAAACTGATCATTGATCAGAATGTTTTTATTGAGGGTACGCTGCCGATGGGTGTCGTCCGCCCG
CTGACTGAGGTCGAGATGGATCATTATCGCGAGCCGTTTCTGAATCCTGTTGATCGCGAGCCACTGTGGC
GCTTTCCAAACGAACTGCCAATCGCCGGTGAACCAGCGAACATTGTCGCGCTGGTCGAAGAGTACATGGA
TTGGCTGCACCAGTCCCCTGTCCCGAAACTGCTGTTCTGGGGCACCCCAGGCGTTCTGATTCCACCGGCC
GAAGCCGCTCGCCTGGCCAAGAGCCTGCCTAACTGCAAAGCTGTGGACATTGGCCCGGGTCTGAATCTGC
TGCAAGAGGACAATCCGGACCTGATTGGCAGCGAGATTGCGCGCTGGCTGTCGACGCTCGAGATCTCCGG
CGCTTCGAATTCTGCAGTCGACGGTACCGCAGAAATTGGTACTGGCTTTCCATTTGACCCCCACTATGTG
GAGGTCCTGGGCGAGCGCATGCATTACGTCGACGTTGGTCCGCGCGATGGCACCCCTGTGCTGTTTCTGC
ACGGTAATCCGACCTCCTCCTACGTGTGGCGCAATATCATTCCGCATGTTGCACCGACCCACCGCTGCAT
CGCTCCAGACCTGATTGGTATGGGCAAATCCGATAAACCAGATCTGGGTTATTTTTTCGATGACCATGTC
CGCTTCATGGACGCCTTCATTGAAGCCCTGGGTCTGGAGGAGGTCGTCCTGGTCATCCACGATTGGGGCT
CCGCTCTGGGTTTCCATTGGGCCAAGCGCAACCCAGAGCGCGTCAAGGGTATTGCATTCATGGAGTTTAT
CCGCCCTATTCCGACCTGGGACGAGTGGCCAGAATTCGCCCGCGAGACCTTTCAGGCCTTCCGCACCACC
GATGTCGGCCGCAAGCTGATTATCGACCAGAACGTTTTCATCGAAGGTACGCTGCCGATGGGTGTCGTCC
GCCCGCTGACTGAAGTCGAAATGGACCACTACCGCGAACCGTTCCTGAACCCTGTTGACCGCGAACCACT
GTGGCGCTTCCCAAATGAGCTGCCAATTGCCGGTGAGCCAGCGAATATCGTCGCGCTGGTCGAGGAATAT
ATGGACTGGCTGCATCAGTCCCCTGTCCCGAAGCTGCTGTTTTGGGGCACCCCAGGCGTTCTGATCCCAC
CGGCCGAGGCCGCTCGCCTGGCCAAAAGCCTGCCTAATTGCAAGGCTGTGGATATCGGCCCGGGTCTGAA
CCTGCTGCAAGAAGATAACCCGGATCTGATCGGCAGCGAAATCGCGCGCTGGCTGTCGACGCTCGAAATT
TCCGGCAGTGCTGGTAGTGCTGGTGAATTGATGCGCGCCACCATGGCAGAAATCGGTACTGGCTTTCCAT
TCGACCCCCATTATGTGGAAGTCCTGGGCGAGCGCATGCACTACGTCGATGTTGGTCCGCGCGATGGCAC
CCCTGTGCTGTTCCTGCACGGTAACCCGACCTCCTCCTACGTGTGGCGCAACATCATCCCGCATGTTGCA
CCGACCCATCGCTGCATTGCTCCAGACCTGATCGGTATGGGCAAATCCGACAAACCAGACCTGGGTTATT
TCTTCGACGACCACGTCCGCTTCATGGATGCCTTCATCGAAGCCCTGGGTCTGGAAGAGGTCGTCCTGGT
CATTCACGACTGGGGCTCCGCTCTGGGTTTCCACTGGGCCAAGCGCAATCCAGAGCGCGTCAAAGGTATT
GCATTTATGGAGTTCATCCGCCCTATCCCGACCTGGGACGAATGGCCAGAATTTGCCCGCGAGACCTTCC
AGGCCTTCCGCACCACCGACGTCGGCCGCAAGCTGATCATCGATCAGAACGTTTTTATCGAGGGTACGCT
GCCGATGGGTGTCGTCCGCCCGCTGACTGAAGTCGAGATGGACCATTACCGCGAGCCGTTCCTGAATCCT
GTTGACCGCGAGCCACTGTGGCGCTTCCCAAACGAGCTGCCAATCGCCGGTGAGCCAGCGAACATCGTCG
CGCTGGTCGAAGAATACATGGACTGGCTGCACCAGTCCCCTGTCCCGAAGCTGCTGTTCTGGGGCACCCC
AGGCGTTCTGATCCCACCGGCCGAAGCCGCTCGCCTGGCCAAAAGCCTGCCTAACTGCAAGGCTGTGGAC
ATCGGCCCGGGTCTGAATCTGCTGCAAGAAGACAACCCGGACCTGATCGGCAGCGAGATCGCGCGCTGGC
TGTCGACGCTCGAGATTTCCGGTTACGTAGCCACCATGGTGGGGCGCGCCACAATGGCAGAGATCGGTAC
TGGCTTCCCATTCGATCCCCATTACGTGGAAGTCCTGGGCGAACGCATGCACTATGTCGATGTTGGTCCG
CGCGACGGCACCCCTGTGCTGTTCCTGCATGGTAACCCGACCTCCTCCTATGTGTGGCGCAACATTATCC
CGCACGTTGCACCGACCCATCGCTGTATTGCTCCAGATCTGATCGGTATGGGCAAGTCCGACAAGCCAGA
CCTGGGTTACTTCTTTGACGATCACGTCCGCTTTATGGATGCCTTTATCGAGGCCCTGGGTCTGGAAGAA
GTCGTCCTGGTCATTCATGACTGGGGCTCCGCTCTGGGTTTTCACTGGGCCAAACGCAATCCAGAACGCG
TCAAAGGTATCGCATTTATGGAATTCATTCGCCCTATCCCGACCTGGGACGAATGGCCAGAGTTTGCCCG
CGAAACCTTCCAGGCCTTTCGCACCACCGACGTCGGCCGCAAACTGATCATTGATCAGAATGTTTTTATT
GAGGGTACGCTGCCGATGGGTGTCGTCCGCCCGCTGACTGAGGTCGAGATGGATCATTATCGCGAGCCGT
TTCTGAATCCTGTTGATCGCGAGCCACTGTGGCGCTTTCCAAACGAACTGCCAATCGCCGGTGAACCAGC
GAACATTGTCGCGCTGGTCGAAGAGTACATGGATTGGCTGCACCAGTCCCCTGTCCCGAAACTGCTGTTC
TGGGGCACCCCAGGCGTTCTGATTCCACCGGCCGAAGCCGCTCGCCTGGCCAAGAGCCTGCCTAACTGCA
AAGCTGTGGACATTGGCCCGGGTCTGAATCTGCTGCAAGAGGACAATCCGGACCTGATTGGCAGCGAGAT
TGCGCGCTGGCTGTCGACGCTCGAGATCTCCGGCGCTTCGAATTCTGCAGTCGACGGTACCGCAGAAATT
GGTACTGGCTTTCCATTTGACCCCCACTATGTGGAGGTCCTGGGCGAGCGCATGCATTACGTCGACGTTG
GTCCGCGCGATGGCACCCCTGTGCTGTTTCTGCACGGTAATCCGACCTCCTCCTACGTGTGGCGCAATAT
CATTCCGCATGTTGCACCGACCCACCGCTGCATCGCTCCAGACCTGATTGGTATGGGCAAATCCGATAAA
CCAGATCTGGGTTATTTTTTCGATGACCATGTCCGCTTCATGGACGCCTTCATTGAAGCCCTGGGTCTGG
AGGAGGTCGTCCTGGTCATCCACGATTGGGGCTCCGCTCTGGGTTTCCATTGGGCCAAGCGCAACCCAGA
GCGCGTCAAGGGTATTGCATTCATGGAGTTTATCCGCCCTATTCCGACCTGGGACGAGTGGCCAGAATTC
GCCCGCGAGACCTTTCAGGCCTTCCGCACCACCGATGTCGGCCGCAAGCTGATTATCGACCAGAACGTTT
TCATCGAAGGTACGCTGCCGATGGGTGTCGTCCGCCCGCTGACTGAAGTCGAAATGGACCACTACCGCGA
ACCGTTCCTGAACCCTGTTGACCGCGAACCACTGTGGCGCTTCCCAAATGAGCTGCCAATTGCCGGTGAG
CCAGCGAATATCGTCGCGCTGGTCGAGGAATATATGGACTGGCTGCATCAGTCCCCTGTCCCGAAGCTGC
TGTTTTGGGGCACCCCAGGCGTTCTGATCCCACCGGCCGAGGCCGCTCGCCTGGCCAAAAGCCTGCCTAA
TTGCAAGGCTGTGGATATCGGCCCGGGTCTGAACCTGCTGCAAGAAGATAACCCGGATCTGATCGGCAGC
GAAATCGCGCGCTGGCTGTCGACGCTCGAAATTTCCGGCAGTGCTGGTAGTGCTGGTGAATTGATGCGCG
CCACCATGGCAGAAATCGGTACTGGCTTTCCATTCGACCCCCATTATGTGGAAGTCCTGGGCGAGCGCAT
GCACTACGTCGATGTTGGTCCGCGCGATGGCACCCCTGTGCTGTTCCTGCACGGTAACCCGACCTCCTCC
TACGTGTGGCGCAACATCATCCCGCATGTTGCACCGACCCATCGCTGCATTGCTCCAGACCTGATCGGTA
TGGGCAAATCCGACAAACCAGACCTGGGTTATTTCTTCGACGACCACGTCCGCTTCATGGATGCCTTCAT
CGAAGCCCTGGGTCTGGAAGAGGTCGTCCTGGTCATTCACGACTGGGGCTCCGCTCTGGGTTTCCACTGG
GCCAAGCGCAATCCAGAGCGCGTCAAAGGTATTGCATTTATGGAGTTCATCCGCCCTATCCCGACCTGGG
ACGAATGGCCAGAATTTGCCCGCGAGACCTTCCAGGCCTTCCGCACCACCGACGTCGGCCGCAAGCTGAT
CATCGATCAGAACGTTTTTATCGAGGGTACGCTGCCGATGGGTGTCGTCCGCCCGCTGACTGAAGTCGAG
ATGGACCATTACCGCGAGCCGTTCCTGAATCCTGTTGACCGCGAGCCACTGTGGCGCTTCCCAAACGAGC
TGCCAATCGCCGGTGAGCCAGCGAACATCGTCGCGCTGGTCGAAGAATACATGGACTGGCTGCACCAGTC
CCCTGTCCCGAAGCTGCTGTTCTGGGGCACCCCAGGCGTTCTGATCCCACCGGCCGAAGCCGCTCGCCTG
GCCAAAAGCCTGCCTAACTGCAAGGCTGTGGACATCGGCCCGGGTCTGAATCTGCTGCAAGAAGACAACC
CGGACCTGATCGGCAGCGAGATCGCGCGCTGGCTGTCGACGCTCGAGATTTCCGGTTACGTAGCCACCAT
GGTGAGCAAGGGCGAGGAGCTGTTCACCGGGGTGGTGCCCATCCTGGTCGAGCTGGACGGCGACGTAAAC
GGCCACAAGTTCAGCGTGTCCGGCGAGGGCGAGGGCGATGCCACCTACGGCAAGCTGACCCTGAAGTTCA
TCTGCACCACCGGCAAGCTGCCCGTGCCCTGGCCCACCCTCGTGACCACCCTGACCTACGGCGTGCAGTG
CTTCAGCCGCTACCCCGACCACATGAAGCAGCACGACTTCTTCAAGTCCGCCATGCCCGAAGGCTACGTC
CAGGAGCGCACCATCTTCTTCAAGGACGACGGCAACTACAAGACCCGCGCCGAGGTGAAGTTCGAGGGCG
ACACCCTGGTGAACCGCATCGAGCTGAAGGGCATCGACTTCAAGGAGGACGGCAACATCCTGGGGCACAA
GCTGGAGTACAACTACAACAGCCACAACGTCTATATCATGGCCGACAAGCAGAAGAACGGCATCAAGGTG
AACTTCAAGATCCGCCACAACATCGAGGACGGCAGCGTGCAGCTCGCCGACCACTACCAGCAGAACACCC
CCATCGGCGACGGCCCCGTGCTGCTGCCCGACAACCACTACCTGAGCACCCAGTCCGCCCTGAGCAAAGA
CCCCAACGAGAAGCGCGATCACATGGTCCTGCTGGAGTTCGTGACCGCCGCCGGGATCACTCTCGGCATG
GACGAGCTGTACAAGGGTGGTGAATCCGGTGATGCATCGTATCGATTGCTAGCCAACATTGAAGCCATCA
TTGCCTCTGAAAAAGAAGTATGGAACAGAGAAAAATTGACTCTCCAGAAATCTTTGAAAAGGGCAGAGGC
TGAAGTATACAAACTGAAAGCTGAACTAAGAAATGACTCTTTACTTCAAACTCTGAGCCCTGATTCTGAA
CATGTCACTTTAAAGAGAATTTATGGTAAATACTTGAGGGCAGAAAGTTTTCGAAAGGCTCTCATTTACC
AGAAGAAATACCTGCTGCTGTTACTGGGTGGGTTCCAGGAATGTGAAGATGCCACCTTGGCCCTGCTTGC
CCGGATGGGGGGGCAGCCAGCTTTCACGGATCTAGAGGTGATCACCAATCGCCCAAAGGGCTTCACCAGG
TTTCGGTCGGCCGTCAGAGTATCCATTGCAATTTCCAGAATGAAATTTTTGGTTCGACGGTGGCATCGAG
TCACAGGTTCTGTTTCCATCAATATTAACAGAGATGGCTTTGGACTGAATCAAGGTGCACTGTACAAGGG
TGGTGAATCCGGTGATGCATCGTATCGATTGCTAGCCAACATTGAAGCCATCATTGCCTCTGAAAAAGAA
GTATGGAACAGAGAAAAATTGACTCTCCAGAAATCTTTGAAAAGGGCAGAGGCTGAAGTATACAAACTGA
AAGCTGAACTAAGAAATGACTCTTTACTTCAAACTCTGAGCCCTGATTCTGAACATGTCACTTTAAAGAG
AATTTATGGTAAATACTTGAGGGCAGAAAGTTTTCGAAAGGCTCTCATTTACCAGAAGAAATACCTGCTG
CTGTTACTGGGTGGGTTCCAGGAATGTGAAGATGCCACCTTGGCCCTGCTTGCCCGGATGGGGGGGCAGC
CAGCTTTCACGGATCTAGAGGTGATCACCAATCGCCCAAAGGGCTTCACCAGGTTTCGGTCGGCCGTCAG
AGTATCCATTGCAATTTCCAGAATGAAATTTTTGGTTCGACGGTGGCATCGAGTCACAGGTTCTGTTTCC
ATCAATATTAACAGAGATGGCTTTGGACTGAATCAAGGTGCATCCGGATGACGATAAGCTTAAGGATCCG
CCCCTCTCCCTCCCCCCCCCCTAACGTTACTGGCCGAAGCCGCTTGGAATAAGGCCGGTGTGCGTTTGTC
TATATGTTATTTTCCACCATATTGCCGTCTTTTGGCAATGTGAGGGCCCGGAAACCTGGCCCTGTCTTCT
TGACGAGCATTCCTAGGGGTCTTTCCCCTCTCGCCAAAGGAATGCAAGGTCTGTTGAATGTCGTGAAGGA
AGCAGTTCCTCTGGAAGCTTCTTGAAGACAAACAACGTCTGTAGCGACCCTTTGCAGGCAGCGGAACCCC
CCACCTGGCGACAGGTGCCTCTGCGGCCAAAAGCCACGTGTATAAGATACACCTGCAAAGGCGGCACAAC
CCCAGTGCCACGTTGTGAGTTGGATAGTTGTGGAAAGAGTCAAATGGCTCTCCTCAAGCGTATTCAACAA
GGGGCTGAAGGATGCCCAGAAGGTACCCCATTGTATGGGATCTGATCTGGGGCCTCGGTACACATGCTTT
ACATGTGTTTAGTCGAGGTTAAAAAAACGTCTAGGCCCCCCGAACCACGGGGACGTGGTTTTCCTTTGAA
AAACACGATGATAATATGGTGAGCAAGGGCGAGGAGGATAACATGGCCATCATCAAGGAGTTCATGCGCT
TCAAGGTGCACATGGAGGGCTCCGTGAACGGCCACGAGTTCGAGATCGAGGGCGAGGGCGAGGGCCGCCC
CTACGAGGGCACCCAGACCGCCAAGCTGAAGGTGACCAAGGGTGGCCCCCTGCCCTTCGCCTGGGACATC
CTGTCCCCTCAGTTCATGTACGGCTCCAAGGCCTACGTGAAGCACCCCGCCGACATCCCCGACTACTTGA
AGCTGTCCTTCCCCGAGGGCTTCAAGTGGGAGCGCGTGATGAACTTCGAGGACGGCGGCGTGGTGACCGT
GACCCAGGACTCCTCCCTGCAGGACGGCGAGTTCATCTACAAGGTGAAGCTGCGCGGCACCAACTTCCCC
TCCGACGGCCCCGTAATGCAGAAGAAGACCATGGGCTGGGAGGCCTCCTCCGAGCGGATGTACCCCGAGG
ACGGCGCCCTGAAGGGCGAGATCAAGCAGAGGCTGAAGCTGAAGGACGGCGGCCACTACGACGCTGAGGT
CAAGACCACCTACAAGGCCAAGAAGCCCGTGCAGCTGCCCGGCGCCTACAACGTCAACATCAAGTTGGAC
ATCACCTCCCACAACGAGGACTACACCATCGTGGAACAGTACGAACGCGCCGAGGGCCGCCACTCCACCG
GCGGCATGGACGAGCTGTATAAGGCCGGCCTGGAGTCTAGAATCAGTCTGATTGCGGCGTTAGCGGTAGA
TCGCGTTATCGGCATGGAAAACGCCATGCCGTGGAACCTGCCTGCCGATCTCGCCTGGTTTAAACGCAAC
ACCTTAAATAAACCCGTGATTATGGGCCGCCATACCTGGGAATCAATCGGTCGTCCGTTGCCAGGACGCA
AAAATATTATCCTCAGCAGTCAACCGGGTACGGACGATCGCGTAACGTGGGTGAAGTCGGTGGATGAAGC
CATCGCGGCGTGTGGTGACGTACCAGAAATCATGGTGATTGGCGGCGGTCGCGTTTATGAACAGTTCTTG
CCAAAAGCGCAAAAACTGTATCTGACGCATATCGACGCAGAAGTGGAAGGCGACACCCATTTCCCGGATT
ACGAGCCGGATGACTGGGAATCGGTATTCAGCGAATTCCACGATGCTGATGCGCAGAACTCTCACAGCTA
TTGCTTTGAGATTCTGGAGCGGCGGGAACAAAAACTCATCTCAGAAGAGGATCTTTAATTAAGCGCTCGA
GGCGGCCGCCTCCTCAGGTGCAGGCTGCCTATCAGAAGGTGGTGGCTGGTGTGGCCAATGCCCTGGCTCA
CAAATACCACTGAGATCTTTTTCCCTCTGCCAAAAATTATGGGGACATCATGAAGCCCCTTGAGCATCTG
ACTTCTGGCTAATAAAGGAAATTTATTTTCATTGCAATAGTGTGTTGGAATTTTTTGTGTCTCTCACTCG
GAAGGACATATGGGAGGGCAAATCATTTAAAACATCAGAATGAGTATTTGGTTTAGAGTTTGGCAACATA
TGCCATATGCTGGCTGCCATGAACAAAGGTGGCTATAAAGAGGTCATCAGTATATGAAACAGCCCCCTGC
TGTCCATTCCTTATTCCATAGAAAAGCCTTGACTTGAGGTTAGATTTTTTTTATATTTTGTTTTGTGTTA
TTTTTTTCTTTAACATCCCTAAAATTTTCCTTACATGTTTTACTAGCCAGATTTTTCCTCCTCTCCTGAC
TACTCCCAGTCATAGCTGTCCCTCTTCTCTTATGAAGATCCCTCGACCTGAGCGTCGAGCTAGCATATGG
ATCCATATAACTTCGTATAATGTATGCTATACGAAGTTATTACGATACCGTCAACTTGTTTATTGCAGCT
TATAATGGTTACAAATAAAGCAATAGCATCACAAATTTCACAAATAAAGCATTTTTTTCACTGCATTCTA
GTTGTGGTTTGTCCAAACTCATCAATGTATCTTAGGTACCCAGCTTTTGTTCCCTTTAGTGAGGGTTAAT
TGCGCGCTTGGCGTAATCATGGTCATAGCTGTTTCCTGTGTGAAATTGTTATCCGCTCACAATTCCACAC
AACATACGAGCCGGAAGCATAAAGTGTAAAGCCTGGGGTGCCTAATGAGTGAGCTAACTCACATTAATTG
CGTTGCGCTCACTGCCCGCTTTCCAGTCGGGAAACCTGTCGTGCCAGCTGCATTAATGAATCGGCCAACG
CGCGGGGAGAGGCGGTTTGCGTATTGGGCGCTCTTCCGCTTCCTCGCTCACTGACTCGCTGCGCTCGGTC
GTTCGGCTGCGGCGAGCGGTATCAGCTCACTCAAAGGCGGTAATACGGTTATCCACAGAATCAGGGGATA
ACGCAGGAAAGAACATGTGAGCAAAAGGCCAGCAAAAGGCCAGGAACCGTAAAAAGGCCGCGTTGCTGGC
GTTTTTCCATAGGCTCCGCCCCCCTGACGAGCATCACAAAAATCGACGCTCAAGTCAGAGGTGGCGAAAC
CCGACAGGACTATAAAGATACCAGGCGTTTCCCCCTGGAAGCTCCCTCGTGCGCTCTCCTGTTCCGACCC
TGCCGCTTACCGGATACCTGTCCGCCTTTCTCCCTTCGGGAAGCGTGGCGCTTTCTCATAGCTCACGCTG
TAGGTATCTCAGTTCGGTGTAGGTCGTTCGCTCCAAGCTGGGCTGTGTGCACGAACCCCCCGTTCAGCCC
GACCGCTGCGCCTTATCCGGTAACTATCGTCTTGAGTCCAACCCGGTAAGACACGACTTATCGCCACTGG
CAGCAGCCACTGGTAACAGGATTAGCAGAGCGAGGTATGTAGGCGGTGCTACAGAGTTCTTGAAGTGGTG
GCCTAACTACGGCTACACTAGAAGAACAGTATTTGGTATCTGCGCTCTGCTGAAGCCAGTTACCTTCGGA
AAAAGAGTTGGTAGCTCTTGATCCGGCAAACAAACCACCGCTGGTAGCGGTGGTTTTTTTGTTTGCAAGC
AGCAGATTACGCGCAGAAAAAAAGGATCTCAAGAAGATCCTTTGATCTTTTCTACGGGGTCTGACGCTCA
GTGGAACGAAAACTCACGTTAAGGGATTTTGGTCATGAGATTATCAAAAAGGATCTTCACCTAGATCCTT
TTAAATTAAAAATGAAGTTTTAAATCAATCTAAAGTATATATGAGTAAACTTGGTCTGACAGTTACCAAT
GCTTAATCAGTGAGGCACCTATCTCAGCGATCTGTCTATTTCGTTCATCCATAGTTGCCTGACTCCCCGT
CGTGTAGATAACTACGATACGGGAGGGCTTACCATCTGGCCCCAGTGCTGCAATGATACCGCGAGACCCA
CGCTCACCGGCTCCAGATTTATCAGCAATAAACCAGCCAGCCGGAAGGGCCGAGCGCAGAAGTGGTCCTG
CAACTTTATCCGCCTCCATCCAGTCTATTAATTGTTGCCGGGAAGCTAGAGTAAGTAGTTCGCCAGTTAA
TAGTTTGCGCAACGTTGTTGCCATTGCTACAGGCATCGTGGTGTCACGCTCGTCGTTTGGTATGGCTTCA
TTCAGCTCCGGTTCCCAACGATCAAGGCGAGTTACATGATCCCCCATGTTGTGCAAAAAAGCGGTTAGCT
CCTTCGGTCCTCCGATCGTTGTCAGAAGTAAGTTGGCCGCAGTGTTATCACTCATGGTTATGGCAGCACT
GCATAATTCTCTTACTGTCATGCCATCCGTAAGATGCTTTTCTGTGACTGGTGAGTACTCAACCAAGTCA
TTCTGAGAATAGTGTATGCGGCGACCGAGTTGCTCTTGCCCGGCGTCAATACGGGATAATACCGCGCCAC
ATAGCAGAACTTTAAAAGTGCTCATCATTGGAAAACGTTCTTCGGGGCGAAAACTCTCAAGGATCTTACC
GCTGTTGAGATCCAGTTCGATGTAACCCACTCGTGCACCCAACTGATCTTCAGCATCTTTTACTTTCACC
AGCGTTTCTGGGTGAGCAAAAACAGGAAGGCAAAATGCCGCAAAAAAGGGAATAAGGGCGACACGGAAAT
GTTGAATACTCATACTCTTCCTTTTTCAATATTATTGAAGCATTTATCAGGGTTATTGTCTCATGAGCGG
ATACATATTTGAATGTATTTAGAAAAATAAACAAATAGGGGTTCCGCGCACATTTCCCCGAAAAGTGCC
