Features (pLannotate 1.2.2; 35 found; start..end, strand, type, name):
      1..19      +  promoter       T7 promoter: promoter for bacteriophage T7 RNA polymerase
     62..940     +  CDS            dhaA: DHAA_PSEPV - Experimental evidence at protein level: Swiss-Prot protein existence level 1. Catalyzes hydrolytic cleavage of carbon-halogen bonds in halogenated aliphatic compounds, leading to the formation of the corresponding primary alcohols, halide ions and protons. Has a broad substrate specificity, as it is able to dehalogenate mono- and di- chlorinated and brominated alkanes (up to at least C10), and the two isomers of 1,3-dichloropropene to 3-chloroallyl alcohol; the highest activity was found with 1,2-dibromoethane, while no activity was observed with the analog 1,2-dichloroethane. Fro
    953..981     +  misc_feature   MCS (fragment): multiple cloning site
    980..1855    +  CDS            dhaA: DHAA_PSEPV - Experimental evidence at protein level: Swiss-Prot protein existence level 1. Catalyzes hydrolytic cleavage of carbon-halogen bonds in halogenated aliphatic compounds, leading to the formation of the corresponding primary alcohols, halide ions and protons. Has a broad substrate specificity, as it is able to dehalogenate mono- and di- chlorinated and brominated alkanes (up to at least C10), and the two isomers of 1,3-dichloropropene to 3-chloroallyl alcohol; the highest activity was found with 1,2-dibromoethane, while no activity was observed with the analog 1,2-dichloroethane. Fro
   1904..2793    +  CDS            HaloTag® (fragment): modified bacterial dehalogenase that forms covalent bonds with chloroalkane derivatives
   2825..3703    +  CDS            dhaA: DHAA_PSEPV - Experimental evidence at protein level: Swiss-Prot protein existence level 1. Catalyzes hydrolytic cleavage of carbon-halogen bonds in halogenated aliphatic compounds, leading to the formation of the corresponding primary alcohols, halide ions and protons. Has a broad substrate specificity, as it is able to dehalogenate mono- and di- chlorinated and brominated alkanes (up to at least C10), and the two isomers of 1,3-dichloropropene to 3-chloroallyl alcohol; the highest activity was found with 1,2-dibromoethane, while no activity was observed with the analog 1,2-dichloroethane. Fro
   3716..3744    +  misc_feature   MCS (fragment): multiple cloning site
   3743..4633    +  CDS            dhaAF: DHAA_MYCSX - Experimental evidence at transcript level: Swiss-Prot protein existence level 2. Catalyzes hydrolytic cleavage of carbon-halogen bonds in halogenated aliphatic compounds, leading to the formation of the corresponding primary alcohols, halide ions and protons. Has a broad substrate specificity, which includes mono- and di-chlorinated and brominated alkanes. The highest activity was found with 1,2- dibromoethane, whereas low activity was measured with the analog 1,2- dichloroethane. From Mycobacterium sp. (strain GP1).
   4667..5556    +  CDS            HaloTag® (fragment): modified bacterial dehalogenase that forms covalent bonds with chloroalkane derivatives
   5570..6286    +  CDS            EGFP: EGFP is a basic (constitutively fluorescent) green fluorescent protein published in 1996, derived from Aequorea victoria. It is reported to be a rapidly-maturing weak dimer with moderate acid sensitivity.
   6323..6820    +  CDS            AKAP9 (fragment): AKAP9_HUMAN - Also known as AKAP350, AKAP450, KIAA0803. Experimental evidence at protein level: Swiss-Prot protein existence level 1. [Isoform 4]: Associated with the N-methyl-D-aspartate receptor and is specifically found in the neuromuscular junction (NMJ) as well as in neuronal synapses, suggesting a role in the organization of postsynaptic specializations. From Homo sapiens (Human).
   6749..7363    +  CDS            AKAP9 (fragment): AKAP9_HUMAN - Also known as AKAP350, AKAP450, KIAA0803. Experimental evidence at protein level: Swiss-Prot protein existence level 1. [Isoform 4]: Associated with the N-methyl-D-aspartate receptor and is specifically found in the neuromuscular junction (NMJ) as well as in neuronal synapses, suggesting a role in the organization of postsynaptic specializations. From Homo sapiens (Human).
   7392..7970    +  misc_feature   IRES2: internal ribosome entry site (IRES) of the encephalomyocarditis virus (EMCV)
   7967..8674    +  CDS            mCherry: mCherry is a basic (constitutively fluorescent) red fluorescent protein published in 2004, derived from Discosoma sp.. It is reported to be a very rapidly-maturing monomer with low acid sensitivity.
   8693..9166    +  CDS            ecDHFR: E. coli dihydrofolate reductase; folA
   9220..9297    +  CDS            HBB (fragment): HBB_PONPY - Experimental evidence at transcript level: Swiss-Prot protein existence level 2. Involved in oxygen transport from the lung to the various peripheral tissues. From Pongo pygmaeus (Bornean orangutan).
   9368..9423    +  polyA_signal   β-globin poly(A) signal: rabbit β-globin polyadenylation signal (Gil and Proudfoot, 1987)
   9787..9820    -  protein_bind   loxP: Cre-mediated recombination occurs in the 8-bp core sequence (GCATACAT). Cre recombinase
   9833..9954    +  polyA_signal   SV40 poly(A) signal: SV40 polyadenylation signal
   9973..9991    -  promoter       T3 promoter: promoter for bacteriophage T3 RNA polymerase
  10034..10056   -  protein_bind   lac operator (fragment): The lac repressor binds to the lac operator to inhibit transcription in E. coli. This inhibition can be relieved by adding lactose or isopropyl-β-D-thiogalactopyranoside (IPTG). lac repressor encoded by lacI
  10060..10090   -  promoter       lac promoter: promoter for the E. coli lac operon
  10105..10126   -  protein_bind   CAP binding site: CAP binding activates transcription in the presence of cAMP. E. coli catabolite activator protein
  10139..10231   -  CDS            lacI (fragment): lac repressor; lacI; The lac repressor binds to the lac operator to inhibit transcription in E. coli. This inhibition can be relieved by adding lactose or isopropyl-β-D-thiogalactopyranoside (IPTG).
  10414..11002   -  rep_origin     ori: high-copy-number ColE1/pMB1/pBR322/pUC origin of replication
  11173..12033   -  CDS            AmpR: β-lactamase; bla; confers resistance to ampicillin, carbenicillin, and related antibiotics
  12034..12138   -  promoter       AmpR promoter: bla
  12211..12259   +  polyA_signal   HSV TK poly(A) signal: herpes simplex virus thymidine kinase polyadenylation signal (Cole and Stacy, 1985)
  12471..12504   -  protein_bind   lox2272: Cre-mediated recombination occurs in the 8-bp core sequence (GGATACTT). lox2272 sites are compatible with each other, but incompatible with loxP or loxN sites (Lee and Saito, 1988). Cre recombinase
  12509..13108   +  CDS            PuroR: puromycin N-acetyltransferase; pac from Streptomyces alboniger; confers resistance to puromycin
  13158..13223   +  CDS            dmpM (fragment): DMPM_STRAD - Protein inferred from homology: Swiss-Prot protein existence level 3. From Streptomyces alboniger.
  13250..13361   +  polyA_signal   bGH poly(A) signal: bovine growth hormone polyadenylation signal
  13506..13809   +  enhancer       CMV enhancer: human cytomegalovirus immediate early enhancer
  13811..14088   +  promoter       chicken β-actin promoter: No description available
  14089..15105   +  intron         chimeric intron: chimera between introns from chicken β-actin and rabbit β-globin
>Addgene plasmid #107265 | 6x Halo-EGFP- 2x PACT | addgene full sequence | sequence record 206264 | Addgene Partial NGS Result
TAATACGACTCACTATAGGGAGACCCAAGCTCTAGCGCTACCGGTCGCCACCCGCGCCACAATGGCAGAG
ATCGGTACTGGCTTCCCATTCGATCCCCATTACGTGGAAGTCCTGGGCGAACGCATGCACTATGTCGATG
TTGGTCCGCGCGACGGCACCCCTGTGCTGTTCCTGCATGGTAACCCGACCTCCTCCTATGTGTGGCGCAA
CATTATCCCGCACGTTGCACCGACCCATCGCTGTATTGCTCCAGATCTGATCGGTATGGGCAAGTCCGAC
AAGCCAGACCTGGGTTACTTCTTTGACGATCACGTCCGCTTTATGGATGCCTTTATCGAGGCCCTGGGTC
TGGAAGAAGTCGTCCTGGTCATTCATGACTGGGGCTCCGCTCTGGGTTTTCACTGGGCCAAACGCAATCC
AGAACGCGTCAAAGGTATCGCATTTATGGAATTCATTCGCCCTATCCCGACCTGGGACGAATGGCCAGAG
TTTGCCCGCGAAACCTTCCAGGCCTTTCGCACCACCGACGTCGGCCGCAAACTGATCATTGATCAGAATG
TTTTTATTGAGGGTACGCTGCCGATGGGTGTCGTCCGCCCGCTGACTGAGGTCGAGATGGATCATTATCG
CGAGCCGTTTCTGAATCCTGTTGATCGCGAGCCACTGTGGCGCTTTCCAAACGAACTGCCAATCGCCGGT
GAACCAGCGAACATTGTCGCGCTGGTCGAAGAGTACATGGATTGGCTGCACCAGTCCCCTGTCCCGAAAC
TGCTGTTCTGGGGCACCCCAGGCGTTCTGATTCCACCGGCCGAAGCCGCTCGCCTGGCCAAGAGCCTGCC
TAACTGCAAAGCTGTGGACATTGGCCCGGGTCTGAATCTGCTGCAAGAGGACAATCCGGACCTGATTGGC
AGCGAGATTGCGCGCTGGCTGTCGACGCTCGAGATCTCCGGCGCTTCGAATTCTGCAGTCGACGGTACCG
CAGAAATTGGTACTGGCTTTCCATTTGACCCCCACTATGTGGAGGTCCTGGGCGAGCGCATGCATTACGT
CGACGTTGGTCCGCGCGATGGCACCCCTGTGCTGTTTCTGCACGGTAATCCGACCTCCTCCTACGTGTGG
CGCAATATCATTCCGCATGTTGCACCGACCCACCGCTGCATCGCTCCAGACCTGATTGGTATGGGCAAAT
CCGATAAACCAGATCTGGGTTATTTTTTCGATGACCATGTCCGCTTCATGGACGCCTTCATTGAAGCCCT
GGGTCTGGAGGAGGTCGTCCTGGTCATCCACGATTGGGGCTCCGCTCTGGGTTTCCATTGGGCCAAGCGC
AACCCAGAGCGCGTCAAGGGTATTGCATTCATGGAGTTTATCCGCCCTATTCCGACCTGGGACGAGTGGC
CAGAATTCGCCCGCGAGACCTTTCAGGCCTTCCGCACCACCGATGTCGGCCGCAAGCTGATTATCGACCA
GAACGTTTTCATCGAAGGTACGCTGCCGATGGGTGTCGTCCGCCCGCTGACTGAAGTCGAAATGGACCAC
TACCGCGAACCGTTCCTGAACCCTGTTGACCGCGAACCACTGTGGCGCTTCCCAAATGAGCTGCCAATTG
CCGGTGAGCCAGCGAATATCGTCGCGCTGGTCGAGGAATATATGGACTGGCTGCATCAGTCCCCTGTCCC
GAAGCTGCTGTTTTGGGGCACCCCAGGCGTTCTGATCCCACCGGCCGAGGCCGCTCGCCTGGCCAAAAGC
CTGCCTAATTGCAAGGCTGTGGATATCGGCCCGGGTCTGAACCTGCTGCAAGAAGATAACCCGGATCTGA
TCGGCAGCGAAATCGCGCGCTGGCTGTCGACGCTCGAAATTTCCGGCAGTGCTGGTAGTGCTGGTGAATT
GATGCGCGCCACCATGGCAGAAATCGGTACTGGCTTTCCATTCGACCCCCATTATGTGGAAGTCCTGGGC
GAGCGCATGCACTACGTCGATGTTGGTCCGCGCGATGGCACCCCTGTGCTGTTCCTGCACGGTAACCCGA
CCTCCTCCTACGTGTGGCGCAACATCATCCCGCATGTTGCACCGACCCATCGCTGCATTGCTCCAGACCT
GATCGGTATGGGCAAATCCGACAAACCAGACCTGGGTTATTTCTTCGACGACCACGTCCGCTTCATGGAT
GCCTTCATCGAAGCCCTGGGTCTGGAAGAGGTCGTCCTGGTCATTCACGACTGGGGCTCCGCTCTGGGTT
TCCACTGGGCCAAGCGCAATCCAGAGCGCGTCAAAGGTATTGCATTTATGGAGTTCATCCGCCCTATCCC
GACCTGGGACGAATGGCCAGAATTTGCCCGCGAGACCTTCCAGGCCTTCCGCACCACCGACGTCGGCCGC
AAGCTGATCATCGATCAGAACGTTTTTATCGAGGGTACGCTGCCGATGGGTGTCGTCCGCCCGCTGACTG
AAGTCGAGATGGACCATTACCGCGAGCCGTTCCTGAATCCTGTTGACCGCGAGCCACTGTGGCGCTTCCC
AAACGAGCTGCCAATCGCCGGTGAGCCAGCGAACATCGTCGCGCTGGTCGAAGAATACATGGACTGGCTG
CACCAGTCCCCTGTCCCGAAGCTGCTGTTCTGGGGCACCCCAGGCGTTCTGATCCCACCGGCCGAAGCCG
CTCGCCTGGCCAAAAGCCTGCCTAACTGCAAGGCTGTGGACATCGGCCCGGGTCTGAATCTGCTGCAAGA
AGACAACCCGGACCTGATCGGCAGCGAGATCGCGCGCTGGCTGTCGACGCTCGAGATTTCCGGTTACGTA
GCCACCATGGTGGGGCGCGCCACAATGGCAGAGATCGGTACTGGCTTCCCATTCGATCCCCATTACGTGG
AAGTCCTGGGCGAACGCATGCACTATGTCGATGTTGGTCCGCGCGACGGCACCCCTGTGCTGTTCCTGCA
TGGTAACCCGACCTCCTCCTATGTGTGGCGCAACATTATCCCGCACGTTGCACCGACCCATCGCTGTATT
GCTCCAGATCTGATCGGTATGGGCAAGTCCGACAAGCCAGACCTGGGTTACTTCTTTGACGATCACGTCC
GCTTTATGGATGCCTTTATCGAGGCCCTGGGTCTGGAAGAAGTCGTCCTGGTCATTCATGACTGGGGCTC
CGCTCTGGGTTTTCACTGGGCCAAACGCAATCCAGAACGCGTCAAAGGTATCGCATTTATGGAATTCATT
CGCCCTATCCCGACCTGGGACGAATGGCCAGAGTTTGCCCGCGAAACCTTCCAGGCCTTTCGCACCACCG
ACGTCGGCCGCAAACTGATCATTGATCAGAATGTTTTTATTGAGGGTACGCTGCCGATGGGTGTCGTCCG
CCCGCTGACTGAGGTCGAGATGGATCATTATCGCGAGCCGTTTCTGAATCCTGTTGATCGCGAGCCACTG
TGGCGCTTTCCAAACGAACTGCCAATCGCCGGTGAACCAGCGAACATTGTCGCGCTGGTCGAAGAGTACA
TGGATTGGCTGCACCAGTCCCCTGTCCCGAAACTGCTGTTCTGGGGCACCCCAGGCGTTCTGATTCCACC
GGCCGAAGCCGCTCGCCTGGCCAAGAGCCTGCCTAACTGCAAAGCTGTGGACATTGGCCCGGGTCTGAAT
CTGCTGCAAGAGGACAATCCGGACCTGATTGGCAGCGAGATTGCGCGCTGGCTGTCGACGCTCGAGATCT
CCGGCGCTTCGAATTCTGCAGTCGACGGTACCGCAGAAATTGGTACTGGCTTTCCATTTGACCCCCACTA
TGTGGAGGTCCTGGGCGAGCGCATGCATTACGTCGACGTTGGTCCGCGCGATGGCACCCCTGTGCTGTTT
CTGCACGGTAATCCGACCTCCTCCTACGTGTGGCGCAATATCATTCCGCATGTTGCACCGACCCACCGCT
GCATCGCTCCAGACCTGATTGGTATGGGCAAATCCGATAAACCAGATCTGGGTTATTTTTTCGATGACCA
TGTCCGCTTCATGGACGCCTTCATTGAAGCCCTGGGTCTGGAGGAGGTCGTCCTGGTCATCCACGATTGG
GGCTCCGCTCTGGGTTTCCATTGGGCCAAGCGCAACCCAGAGCGCGTCAAGGGTATTGCATTCATGGAGT
TTATCCGCCCTATTCCGACCTGGGACGAGTGGCCAGAATTCGCCCGCGAGACCTTTCAGGCCTTCCGCAC
CACCGATGTCGGCCGCAAGCTGATTATCGACCAGAACGTTTTCATCGAAGGTACGCTGCCGATGGGTGTC
GTCCGCCCGCTGACTGAAGTCGAAATGGACCACTACCGCGAACCGTTCCTGAACCCTGTTGACCGCGAAC
CACTGTGGCGCTTCCCAAATGAGCTGCCAATTGCCGGTGAGCCAGCGAATATCGTCGCGCTGGTCGAGGA
ATATATGGACTGGCTGCATCAGTCCCCTGTCCCGAAGCTGCTGTTTTGGGGCACCCCAGGCGTTCTGATC
CCACCGGCCGAGGCCGCTCGCCTGGCCAAAAGCCTGCCTAATTGCAAGGCTGTGGATATCGGCCCGGGTC
TGAACCTGCTGCAAGAAGATAACCCGGATCTGATCGGCAGCGAAATCGCGCGCTGGCTGTCGACGCTCGA
AATTTCCGGCAGTGCTGGTAGTGCTGGTGAATTGATGCGCGCCACCATGGCAGAAATCGGTACTGGCTTT
CCATTCGACCCCCATTATGTGGAAGTCCTGGGCGAGCGCATGCACTACGTCGATGTTGGTCCGCGCGATG
GCACCCCTGTGCTGTTCCTGCACGGTAACCCGACCTCCTCCTACGTGTGGCGCAACATCATCCCGCATGT
TGCACCGACCCATCGCTGCATTGCTCCAGACCTGATCGGTATGGGCAAATCCGACAAACCAGACCTGGGT
TATTTCTTCGACGACCACGTCCGCTTCATGGATGCCTTCATCGAAGCCCTGGGTCTGGAAGAGGTCGTCC
TGGTCATTCACGACTGGGGCTCCGCTCTGGGTTTCCACTGGGCCAAGCGCAATCCAGAGCGCGTCAAAGG
TATTGCATTTATGGAGTTCATCCGCCCTATCCCGACCTGGGACGAATGGCCAGAATTTGCCCGCGAGACC
TTCCAGGCCTTCCGCACCACCGACGTCGGCCGCAAGCTGATCATCGATCAGAACGTTTTTATCGAGGGTA
CGCTGCCGATGGGTGTCGTCCGCCCGCTGACTGAAGTCGAGATGGACCATTACCGCGAGCCGTTCCTGAA
TCCTGTTGACCGCGAGCCACTGTGGCGCTTCCCAAACGAGCTGCCAATCGCCGGTGAGCCAGCGAACATC
GTCGCGCTGGTCGAAGAATACATGGACTGGCTGCACCAGTCCCCTGTCCCGAAGCTGCTGTTCTGGGGCA
CCCCAGGCGTTCTGATCCCACCGGCCGAAGCCGCTCGCCTGGCCAAAAGCCTGCCTAACTGCAAGGCTGT
GGACATCGGCCCGGGTCTGAATCTGCTGCAAGAAGACAACCCGGACCTGATCGGCAGCGAGATCGCGCGC
TGGCTGTCGACGCTCGAGATTTCCGGTTACGTAGCCACCATGGTGAGCAAGGGCGAGGAGCTGTTCACCG
GGGTGGTGCCCATCCTGGTCGAGCTGGACGGCGACGTAAACGGCCACAAGTTCAGCGTGTCCGGCGAGGG
CGAGGGCGATGCCACCTACGGCAAGCTGACCCTGAAGTTCATCTGCACCACCGGCAAGCTGCCCGTGCCC
TGGCCCACCCTCGTGACCACCCTGACCTACGGCGTGCAGTGCTTCAGCCGCTACCCCGACCACATGAAGC
AGCACGACTTCTTCAAGTCCGCCATGCCCGAAGGCTACGTCCAGGAGCGCACCATCTTCTTCAAGGACGA
CGGCAACTACAAGACCCGCGCCGAGGTGAAGTTCGAGGGCGACACCCTGGTGAACCGCATCGAGCTGAAG
GGCATCGACTTCAAGGAGGACGGCAACATCCTGGGGCACAAGCTGGAGTACAACTACAACAGCCACAACG
TCTATATCATGGCCGACAAGCAGAAGAACGGCATCAAGGTGAACTTCAAGATCCGCCACAACATCGAGGA
CGGCAGCGTGCAGCTCGCCGACCACTACCAGCAGAACACCCCCATCGGCGACGGCCCCGTGCTGCTGCCC
GACAACCACTACCTGAGCACCCAGTCCGCCCTGAGCAAAGACCCCAACGAGAAGCGCGATCACATGGTCC
TGCTGGAGTTCGTGACCGCCGCCGGGATCACTCTCGGCATGGACGAGCTGTACAAGGGTGGTGAATCCGG
TGATGCATCGTATCGATTGCTAGCCAACATTGAAGCCATCATTGCCTCTGAAAAAGAAGTATGGAACAGA
GAAAAATTGACTCTCCAGAAATCTTTGAAAAGGGCAGAGGCTGAAGTATACAAACTGAAAGCTGAACTAA
GAAATGACTCTTTACTTCAAACTCTGAGCCCTGATTCTGAACATGTCACTTTAAAGAGAATTTATGGTAA
ATACTTGAGGGCAGAAAGTTTTCGAAAGGCTCTCATTTACCAGAAGAAATACCTGCTGCTGTTACTGGGT
GGGTTCCAGGAATGTGAAGATGCCACCTTGGCCCTGCTTGCCCGGATGGGGGGGCAGCCAGCTTTCACGG
ATCTAGAGGTGATCACCAATCGCCCAAAGGGCTTCACCAGGTTTCGGTCGGCCGTCAGAGTATCCATTGC
AATTTCCAGAATGAAATTTTTGGTTCGACGGTGGCATCGAGTCACAGGTTCTGTTTCCATCAATATTAAC
AGAGATGGCTTTGGACTGAATCAAGGTGCACTGTACAAGGGTGGTGAATCCGGTGATGCATCGTATCGAT
TGCTAGCCAACATTGAAGCCATCATTGCCTCTGAAAAAGAAGTATGGAACAGAGAAAAATTGACTCTCCA
GAAATCTTTGAAAAGGGCAGAGGCTGAAGTATACAAACTGAAAGCTGAACTAAGAAATGACTCTTTACTT
CAAACTCTGAGCCCTGATTCTGAACATGTCACTTTAAAGAGAATTTATGGTAAATACTTGAGGGCAGAAA
GTTTTCGAAAGGCTCTCATTTACCAGAAGAAATACCTGCTGCTGTTACTGGGTGGGTTCCAGGAATGTGA
AGATGCCACCTTGGCCCTGCTTGCCCGGATGGGGGGGCAGCCAGCTTTCACGGATCTAGAGGTGATCACC
AATCGCCCAAAGGGCTTCACCAGGTTTCGGTCGGCCGTCAGAGTATCCATTGCAATTTCCAGAATGAAAT
TTTTGGTTCGACGGTGGCATCGAGTCACAGGTTCTGTTTCCATCAATATTAACAGAGATGGCTTTGGACT
GAATCAAGGTGCATCCGGATGACGATAAGCTTAAGGATCCGCCCCTCTCCCTCCCCCCCCCCTAACGTTA
CTGGCCGAAGCCGCTTGGAATAAGGCCGGTGTGCGTTTGTCTATATGTTATTTTCCACCATATTGCCGTC
TTTTGGCAATGTGAGGGCCCGGAAACCTGGCCCTGTCTTCTTGACGAGCATTCCTAGGGGTCTTTCCCCT
CTCGCCAAAGGAATGCAAGGTCTGTTGAATGTCGTGAAGGAAGCAGTTCCTCTGGAAGCTTCTTGAAGAC
AAACAACGTCTGTAGCGACCCTTTGCAGGCAGCGGAACCCCCCACCTGGCGACAGGTGCCTCTGCGGCCA
AAAGCCACGTGTATAAGATACACCTGCAAAGGCGGCACAACCCCAGTGCCACGTTGTGAGTTGGATAGTT
GTGGAAAGAGTCAAATGGCTCTCCTCAAGCGTATTCAACAAGGGGCTGAAGGATGCCCAGAAGGTACCCC
ATTGTATGGGATCTGATCTGGGGCCTCGGTACACATGCTTTACATGTGTTTAGTCGAGGTTAAAAAAACG
TCTAGGCCCCCCGAACCACGGGGACGTGGTTTTCCTTTGAAAAACACGATGATAATATGGTGAGCAAGGG
CGAGGAGGATAACATGGCCATCATCAAGGAGTTCATGCGCTTCAAGGTGCACATGGAGGGCTCCGTGAAC
GGCCACGAGTTCGAGATCGAGGGCGAGGGCGAGGGCCGCCCCTACGAGGGCACCCAGACCGCCAAGCTGA
AGGTGACCAAGGGTGGCCCCCTGCCCTTCGCCTGGGACATCCTGTCCCCTCAGTTCATGTACGGCTCCAA
GGCCTACGTGAAGCACCCCGCCGACATCCCCGACTACTTGAAGCTGTCCTTCCCCGAGGGCTTCAAGTGG
GAGCGCGTGATGAACTTCGAGGACGGCGGCGTGGTGACCGTGACCCAGGACTCCTCCCTGCAGGACGGCG
AGTTCATCTACAAGGTGAAGCTGCGCGGCACCAACTTCCCCTCCGACGGCCCCGTAATGCAGAAGAAGAC
CATGGGCTGGGAGGCCTCCTCCGAGCGGATGTACCCCGAGGACGGCGCCCTGAAGGGCGAGATCAAGCAG
AGGCTGAAGCTGAAGGACGGCGGCCACTACGACGCTGAGGTCAAGACCACCTACAAGGCCAAGAAGCCCG
TGCAGCTGCCCGGCGCCTACAACGTCAACATCAAGTTGGACATCACCTCCCACAACGAGGACTACACCAT
CGTGGAACAGTACGAACGCGCCGAGGGCCGCCACTCCACCGGCGGCATGGACGAGCTGTATAAGGCCGGC
CTGGAGTCTAGAATCAGTCTGATTGCGGCGTTAGCGGTAGATCGCGTTATCGGCATGGAAAACGCCATGC
CGTGGAACCTGCCTGCCGATCTCGCCTGGTTTAAACGCAACACCTTAAATAAACCCGTGATTATGGGCCG
CCATACCTGGGAATCAATCGGTCGTCCGTTGCCAGGACGCAAAAATATTATCCTCAGCAGTCAACCGGGT
ACGGACGATCGCGTAACGTGGGTGAAGTCGGTGGATGAAGCCATCGCGGCGTGTGGTGACGTACCAGAAA
TCATGGTGATTGGCGGCGGTCGCGTTTATGAACAGTTCTTGCCAAAAGCGCAAAAACTGTATCTGACGCA
TATCGACGCAGAAGTGGAAGGCGACACCCATTTCCCGGATTACGAGCCGGATGACTGGGAATCGGTATTC
AGCGAATTCCACGATGCTGATGCGCAGAACTCTCACAGCTATTGCTTTGAGATTCTGGAGCGGCGGGAAC
AAAAACTCATCTCAGAAGAGGATCTTTAATTAAGCGCTCGAGGCGGCCGCAATTCACTCCTCAGGTGCAG
GCTGCCTATCAGAAGGTGGTGGCTGGTGTGGCCAATGCCCTGGCTCACAAATACCACTGAGATCTTTTTC
CCTCTGCCAAAAATTATGGGGACATCATGAAGCCCCTTGAGCATCTGACTTCTGGCTAATAAAGGAAATT
TATTTTCATTGCAATAGTGTGTTGGAATTTTTTGTGTCTCTCACTCGGAAGGACATATGGGAGGGCAAAT
CATTTAAAACATCAGAATGAGTATTTGGTTTAGAGTTTGGCAACATATGCCCATATGCTGGCTGCCATGA
ACAAAGGTTGGCTATAAAGAGGTCATCAGTATATGAAACAGCCCCCTGCTGTCCATTCCTTATTCCATAG
AAAAGCCTTGACTTGAGGTTAGATTTTTTTTATATTTTGTTTTGTGTTATTTTTTTCTTTAACATCCCTA
AAATTTTCCTTACATGTTTTACTAGCCAGATTTTTCCTCCTCTCCTGACTACTCCCAGTCATAGCTGTCC
CTCTTCTCTTATGGAGATCCCTCGACCTGCACCGTCGAGCTAGCATATGGATCCATATAACTTCGTATAA
TGTATGCTATACGAAGTTATTACGATACCGTCAACTTGTTTATTGCAGCTTATAATGGTTACAAATAAAG
CAATAGCATCACAAATTTCACAAATAAAGCATTTTTTTCACTGCATTCTAGTTGTGGTTTGTCCAAACTC
ATCAATGTATCTTAGGTACCCAGCTTTTGTTCCCTTTAGTGAGGGTTAATTGCGCGCTTGGCGTAATCAT
GGTCATAGCTGTTTCCTGTGTGAAATTGTTATCCGCTCACAATTCCACACAACATACGAGCCGGAAGCAT
AAAGTGTAAAGCCTGGGGTGCCTAATGAGTGAGCTAACTCACATTAATTGCGTTGCGCTCACTGCCCGCT
TTCCAGTCGGGAAACCTGTCGTGCCAGCTGCATTAATGAATCGGCCAACGCGCGGGGAGAGGCGGTTTGC
GTATTGGGCGCTCTTCCGCTTCCTCGCTCACTGACTCGCTGCGCTCGGTCGTTCGGCTGCGGCGAGCGGT
ATCAGCTCACTCAAAGGCGGTAATACGGTTATCCACAGAATCAGGGGATAACGCAGGAAAGAACATGTGA
GCAAAAGGCCAGCAAAAGGCCAGGAACCGTAAAAAGGCCGCGTTGCTGGCGTTTTTCCATAGGCTCCGCC
CCCCTGACGAGCATCACAAAAATCGACGCTCAAGTCAGAGGTGGCGAAACCCGACAGGACTATAAAGATA
CCAGGCGTTTCCCCCTGGAAGCTCCCTCGTGCGCTCTCCTGTTCCGACCCTGCCGCTTACCGGATACCTG
TCCGCCTTTCTCCCTTCGGGAAGCGTGGCGCTTTCTCATAGCTCACGCTGTAGGTATCTCAGTTCGGTGT
AGGTCGTTCGCTCCAAGCTGGGCTGTGTGCACGAACCCCCCGTTCAGCCCGACCGCTGCGCCTTATCCGG
TAACTATCGTCTTGAGTCCAACCCGGTAAGACACGACTTATCGCCACTGGCAGCAGCCACTGGTAACAGG
ATTAGCAGAGCGAGGTATGTAGGCGGTGCTACAGAGTTCTTGAAGTGGTGGCCTAACTACGGCTACACTA
GAAGAACAGTATTTGGTATCTGCGCTCTGCTGAAGCCAGTTACCTTCGGAAAAAGAGTTGGTAGCTCTTG
ATCCGGCAAACAAACCACCGCTGGTAGCGGTGGTTTTTTTGTTTGCAAGCAGCAGATTACGCGCAGAAAA
AAAGGATCTCAAGAAGATCCTTTGATCTTTTCTACGGGGTCTGACGCTCAGTGGAACGAAAACTCACGTT
AAGGGATTTTGGTCATGAGATTATCAAAAAGGATCTTCACCTAGATCCTTTTAAATTAAAAATGAAGTTT
TAAATCAATCTAAAGTATATATGAGTAAACTTGGTCTGACAGTTACCAATGCTTAATCAGTGAGGCACCT
ATCTCAGCGATCTGTCTATTTCGTTCATCCATAGTTGCCTGACTCCCCGTCGTGTAGATAACTACGATAC
GGGAGGGCTTACCATCTGGCCCCAGTGCTGCAATGATACCGCGAGACCCACGCTCACCGGCTCCAGATTT
ATCAGCAATAAACCAGCCAGCCGGAAGGGCCGAGCGCAGAAGTGGTCCTGCAACTTTATCCGCCTCCATC
CAGTCTATTAATTGTTGCCGGGAAGCTAGAGTAAGTAGTTCGCCAGTTAATAGTTTGCGCAACGTTGTTG
CCATTGCTACAGGCATCGTGGTGTCACGCTCGTCGTTTGGTATGGCTTCATTCAGCTCCGGTTCCCAACG
ATCAAGGCGAGTTACATGATCCCCCATGTTGTGCAAAAAAGCGGTTAGCTCCTTCGGTCCTCCGATCGTT
GTCAGAAGTAAGTTGGCCGCAGTGTTATCACTCATGGTTATGGCAGCACTGCATAATTCTCTTACTGTCA
TGCCATCCGTAAGATGCTTTTCTGTGACTGGTGAGTACTCAACCAAGTCATTCTGAGAATAGTGTATGCG
GCGACCGAGTTGCTCTTGCCCGGCGTCAATACGGGATAATACCGCGCCACATAGCAGAACTTTAAAAGTG
CTCATCATTGGAAAACGTTCTTCGGGGCGAAAACTCTCAAGGATCTTACCGCTGTTGAGATCCAGTTCGA
TGTAACCCACTCGTGCACCCAACTGATCTTCAGCATCTTTTACTTTCACCAGCGTTTCTGGGTGAGCAAA
AACAGGAAGGCAAAATGCCGCAAAAAAGGGAATAAGGGCGACACGGAAATGTTGAATACTCATACTCTTC
CTTTTTCAATATTATTGAAGCATTTATCAGGGTTATTGTCTCATGAGCGGATACATATTTGAATGTATTT
AGAAAAATAAACAAATAGGGGTTCCGCGCACATTTCCCCGAAAAGTGCCAAGCTTAATAAACACGGAAGG
AGACAATACCGGAAGGAACCCGCGCTATGACGGCAATAAAAAGACAGAATAAAACGCACGGGTGTTGGGT
CGTTTGTTCATAAACGCGGGGTTCGGTCCCAGGGCTGGCACTCTGTCGATACCCCACCGAGACCCCATTG
GGGCCAATACGCCCGCGTTTCTTCCTTTTCCCCACCCCACCCCCCAAGTTCGGGTGAAGGCCCAGGGCTC
GCAGCCAACGTCGGGGCGGCAGGCCCTGCCATAGCCACTGGCCCCGTGGGTTAGGGACGGGGTCCCCCAT
TCGAGAATAAATAACTTCGTATAAAGTATCCTATACGAAGTTATCACCATGACCGAGTACAAGCCCACGG
TGCGCCTCGCCACCCGCGACGACGTCCCCCGGGCCGTACGCACCCTCGCCGCCGCGTTCGCCGACTACCC
CGCCACGCGCCACACCGTCGACCCGGACCGCCACATCGAGCGGGTCACCGAGCTGCAAGAACTCTTCCTC
ACGCGCGTCGGGCTCGACATCGGCAAGGTGTGGGTCGCGGACGACGGCGCCGCGGTGGCGGTCTGGACCA
CGCCGGAGAGCGTCGAAGCGGGGGCGGTGTTCGCCGAGATCGGCCCGCGCATGGCCGAGTTGAGCGGTTC
CCGGCTGGCCGCGCAGCAACAGATGGAAGGCCTCCTGGCGCCGCACCGGCCCAAGGAGCCCGCGTGGTTC
CTGGCCACCGTCGGCGTCTCGCCCGACCACCAGGGCAAGGGTCTGGGCAGCGCCGTCGTGCTCCCCGGAG
TGGAGGCGGCCGAGCGCGCCGGGGTGCCCGCCTTCCTGGAGACCTCCGCGCCCCGCAACCTCCCCTTCTA
CGAGCGGCTCGGCTTCACCGTCACCGCCGACGTCGAGGTGCCCGAAGGACCGCGCACCTGGTGCATGACC
CGCAAGCCCGGTGCCTGACGCCCGCCCCACGACCCGCAGCGCCCGACCGAAAGGAGCGCACGACCCCATG
GCTCCGACCGAAGCCACCCGGGGCGGCCCCGCCGACCCCGCACCCGCCCCCGAGGCCCACCGACTCTAGA
GCTCGCTGATCAGCCTCGACTGTGCCTTCTAGTTGCCAGCCATCTGTTGTTTGCCCCTCCCCCGTGCCTT
CCTTGACCCTGGAAGGTGCCACTCCCACTGTCCTTTCCTAATAAAATGAGGAAATTGCATCGCATTGTCT
GAGTAGGTGTCATTCTATTCTGGGGGGTGGGGTGGGGCAGGACAGCAAGGGGGAGGATTGGGAAGACAAT
AGCACTAGTTATTAATAGTAATCAATTACGGGGTCATTAGTTCATAGCCCATATATGGAGTTCCGCGTTA
CATAACTTACGGTAAATGGCCCGCCTGGCTGACCGCCCAACGACCCCCGCCCATTGACGTCAATAATGAC
GTATGTTCCCATAGTAACGCCAATAGGGACTTTCCATTGACGTCAATGGGTGGAGTATTTACGGTAAACT
GCCCACTTGGCAGTACATCAAGTGTATCATATGCCAAGTACGCCCCCTATTGACGTCAATGACGGTAAAT
GGCCCGCCTGGCATTATGCCCAGTACATGACCTTATGGGACTTTCCTACTTGGCAGTACATCTACGTATT
AGTCATCGCTATTACCATGGTCGAGGTGAGCCCCACGTTCTGCTTCACTCTCCCCATCTCCCCCCCCTCC
CCACCCCCAATTTTGTATTTATTTATTTTTTAATTATTTTGTGCAGCGATGGGGGCGGGGGGGGGGGGGG
GGCGCGCGCCGGGGGGGGGGGGGGGGGGGGGGGGGGGGGGGGGGGGGGGGCGGGGGGGGGCGGCGGCAGC
CAATCAGAGCGGCGCGCTCCGAAAGTTTCCTTTTATGGCGAGGCGGCGGCGGCGGCGGCCCTATAAAAAG
CGAAGCGCGCGGCGGGCGGGAGTCGCTGCGCGCTGCCTTCGCCCCGTGCCCCGCTCCGCCGCCGCCTCGC
GCCGCCCGCCCCGGCTCTGACTGACCGCGTTACTCCCACAGGTGAGCGGGCGGGACGGCCCTTCTCCTCC
GGGCTGTAATTAGCGCTTGGTTTAATGACGGCTTGTTTCTTTTCTGTGGCTGCGTGAAAGCCTTGAGGGG
CTCCGGGAGGGCCCTTTGTGCGGGGGGAGCGGCTCGGGGGGTGCGTGCGTGTGTGTGTGCGTGGGGAGCG
CCGCGTGCGGCTCCGCGCTGCCCGGCGGCTGTGAGCGCTGCGGGCGCGGCGCGGGGCTTTGTGCGCTCCG
CAGTGTGCGCGAGGGGAGCGCGGCCGGGGGCGGTGCCCCGCGGTGCGGGGGGGGCTGCGAGGGGAACAAA
GGCTGCGTGCGGGGTGTGTGCGTGGGGGGGTGAGCAGGGGGTGTGGGCGCGTCGGTCGGGCTGCAACCCC
CCCTGCACCCCCCTCCCCGAGTTGCTGAGCACGGCCCGGCTTCGGGTGCGGGGCTCCGTACGGGGCGTGG
CGCGGGGCTCGCCGTGCCGGGCGGGGGGTGGCGGCAGGTGGGGGTGCCGGGCGGGGCGGGGCCGCCTCGG
GCCGGGGAGGGCTCGGGGGAGGGGCGCGGCGGCCCCCGGAGCGCCGGCGGCTGTCGAGGCGCGGCGAGCC
GCAGCCATTGCCTTTTATGGTAATCGTGCGAGAGGGCGCAGGGACTTCCTTTGTCCCAAATCTGTGCGGA
GCCGAAATCTGGGAGGCGCCGCCGCACCCCCTCTAGCGGGCGCGGGGCGAAGCGGTGCGGCGCCGGCAGG
AAGGAAATGGGCGGGGAGGGCCTTCGTGCGTCGCCGCGCCGCCGTCCCCTTCTCCCTCTCCAGCCTCGGG
GCTGTCCGCGGGGGGACGGCTGCCTTCGGGGGGGACGGGGCAGGGCGGGGTTCGGCTTCTGGCGTGTGAC
CGGCGGCTCTAGAGCCTCTGCTAACCATGTTCATGCCTTCTTCTTTTTCCTACAGCTCCTGGGCAACGTG
CTGGTTATTGTGCTGTCTCATCATTTTGGCAAAGAATTGCTCGACCACCGGCGCGCTGCAGTACGGCGCG
ATCGAAAT
